>Addgene plasmid #33106 | pCMX-Gal4-TEAD3 | addgene partial sequence | sequence record 42643 | GAL4N-term
GTTTGTACAAAAAAGTTGGCATGAACCTGGCCCAGTTCTCCAAGGACAAAGCCCTTCAGAGCATGGCGTC
CATGTCCTCTGCCCAGATCGTCTCTGCCAGTGTCCTGCAGAACAAGTTCAGCCCACCTTCCCCTCTGCCC
CAGGCCGTCTTCTCCACTTCCTCGCGGTTCTGGAGCAGCCCCCCTCTCCTGGGACAGCAGCCTGGACCCT
CTCAGGACATCAAGCCCTTTGCACAGCCAGCCTACCCCATCCAGCCGCCCCTGCCGCCGACGCTCAGCAG
TTATGAGCCCCTGGCCCCGCTCCCCTCAGCTGCTGCCTCTGTGCCTGTGTGGCAGGACCGTACCATTGCC
TCCTCCCGGCTGCGGCTCCTGGAGTATTCAGCCTTCATGGAGGTGCAGCGAGACCCTGACACGTACAGCA
AACACCTGTTTGTGCACATCGGCCAGACGAACCCCGCCTTCTCAGACCCACCCCTGGAGGCAGTAGATGT
GCGCCAGATCTATGACAAATTCCCCGAGAAAAAGGGAGGATTGAAGGAGCTCTATGAGAAGGGGCCCCCT
AATGCCTTCTTCCTTGTCAAGTTCTGGGCCGACCTCAACAGCACCATCCAGGAGGGCCCGGGAGCCTTCT
ATGGGGTCAGCTCTCAGTACAGCTCTGCTGATAGCATGACCATCAGCGTCTCCACCAAGGTGTGCTCCTT
TGGCAAACAGGTGGTA
