[The description below was written by a language model from this plasmid's Addgene catalogue record.]
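Description:
pCMX-Gal4-TEAD3 is a mammalian expression plasmid built on the pCMX backbone (about 4.5 kb without the insert) that encodes human TEAD3 (also known as TEF-5 or DTEF-1) fused at its N terminus to Gal4. It is propagated in E. coli under ampicillin selection; the record gives the copy number as unknown and does not list an origin of replication, a mammalian selection marker, or any annotated feature table. The promoter is also not explicitly stated, although the pCMX backbone name conventionally denotes a CMV promoter-driven vector for transient expression in mammalian cells. The insert size, and whether full-length TEAD3 or only a portion of it is fused to Gal4, are likewise not recorded.

In fusions of this kind the Gal4 moiety is normally the yeast Gal4 DNA-binding domain, which tethers the partner protein to UAS (Gal4-binding) sites placed upstream of a reporter gene such as luciferase. This decouples the readout from the TEAD protein's own DNA recognition, so that reporter activity reflects the transcriptional activation potential recruited by TEAD3, for example through a co-transfected coactivator. The associated publication concerns TEAD transcription factors as mediators of YAP-dependent gene induction and growth control. This fits use of the construct in co-transfection reporter assays testing whether YAP or related factors interact with and activate TEAD3. The plasmid appears to be one of a set of Gal4-TEAD family constructs, but the record describes only the TEAD3 version.
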