Addgene plasmid #33106: pCMX-Gal4-TEAD3
Depositing lab: Kunliang Guan. Depositing organization: University of California, San Diego (UCSD). Publication: TEAD mediates YAP-dependent gene induction and growth control. Zhao B, Ye X, Yu J, Li L, Li W, Li S, Yu J, Lin JD, Wang CY, Chinnaiyan AM, Lai ZC, Guan KL. Genes Dev. 2008 Jul 15. 22(14):1962-71. 10.1101/gad.1664408 PubMed 18579750.
Backbone
  Vector backbone: PCMX
  Backbone size w/o insert (bp): 4500
  Vector type: Mammalian Expression
Growth in bacteria
  Bacterial resistance: Ampicillin, 100 μg/mL
  Growth temperature: 37°C
  Growth strain: DH5alpha
  Copy number: Unknown
Gene/Insert
  Gene/Insert name: TEAD3
  Species: H. sapiens (human)
  Entrez Gene: TEAD3 (a.k.a. DTEF-1, ETFR-1, TEAD-3, TEAD5, TEF-5, TEF5)
  Tag / fusion protein: Gal4 (N terminal on insert)
Terms and licenses: Academic/Nonprofit Terms; Industry Terms: Not Available to Industry
How to cite: pCMX-Gal4-TEAD3 was a gift from Kunliang Guan (Addgene plasmid # 33106 ; http://n2t.net/addgene:33106 ; RRID:Addgene_33106)
